>Addgene plasmid #221181 | p2H12Matry-blind | addgene full sequence | sequence record 437176 | Addgene NGS Result
ACATGTTTTCGTCTTCACCTCGAGTCCCTATCAGTGATAGAGATTGACATCCCTATCAGTGATAGAGATA
CTGAGCACATCAGCAGGACGCACTGACCGAATTTATTAAGGAGGAGGTGATCCATGTCTAGATTAGATAA
AAGTAAAGTGATTAACAGCGCATTAGAGCTGCTTAATGAGGTCGGAATCGAAGGTTTAACAACCCGTAAA
CTCGCCCAGAAGCTAGGTGTAGAGCAGCCTACATTGTATTGGCATGTAAAAAATAAGCGGGCTTTGCTCG
ACGCCTTAGCCATTGAGATGTTAGATAGGCACCATACTCACTTTTGCCCTTTAGAAGGGGAAAGCTGGCA
AGATTTTTTACGTAATAACGCTAAAAGTTTTAGATGTGCTTTACTAAGTCATCGCGATGGAGCAAAAGTA
CATTTAGGTACACGGCCTACAGAAAAACAGTATGAAACTCTCGAAAATCAATTAGCCTTTTTATGCCAAC
AAGGTTTTTCACTAGAGAATGCATTATATGCGCTCAGCGCTGTGGGGCATTTTACTTTAGGTTGCGTATT
GGAAGATCAAGAGCATCAAGTCGCTAAAGAAGAAAGGGAAACACCTACTACTGATAGTATGCCGCCATTA
TTACGACAAGCTATCGAATTATTTGATCACCAAGGTGCAGAGCCAGCCTTCTTATTCGGCCTTGAATTGA
TCATATGCGGATTAGAAAAACAACTTAAATGTGAAAGTGGGTCTTAATAATAATAATTCCGAAGGAGGAG
GTGATCCATGAATTCAGAGCCGCCGCCGAAGCTCGTCCTTGACCTGGAGCGCCTCGCGCACGTCCCCCAG
GAGAAGGCGGGCCCGCTCCAGCGCTACGCGGCGACGATCCAGTCGCAGGACGGCCGCTACAACGGCAAGG
TGCTGTCGATCCGTCAGGACGACCTGCGCACCCTGGCCGTGATCTACGACCAGTCGCCCTCGGTCCTCAC
CGAGCAGCTGATCAGCTGGGGCGTCCTCGACGCGGACGCGCGCCGCGCCGTCGCCCACGAGGAGAACCCG
AAGAATATGCCGGTCCCGTATAACGTCTTTATCATGGCCGACAAGCAGAAGAACGGCATCAAGGCGAACT
TCAAGATCCGCCACAACATCGAGGACGGCGGCGTGCAGCTCGCCTATCACTACCAGCAGAACACCCCCAT
CGGCGACGGCCCCGTGCTGCTGCCCGACAACCACTACCTGGGCGTGCAGTCCAAACTGAGCAAAGACCCC
AACGAGAAGCGCGATCACATGGTCCTGCTGGAGTTCGTGACCGCCGCCGGGATCACTCTCGGCATGGACG
AGCTGTACAAGGGCGGTACCGGAGGCAGCGGCGGCACGGGCGGAAGCAAGAAATATGGTGAAGCCGTGAT
CAAAGAATTTATGCGCTTTAAAGTTCACATGGAAGGTAGCATGAATGGCCACGAATTTGAAATTGAAGGT
GAAGGCGAAGGTCGTCCGTATGAAGGCACCCAGACCGCAAAACTGAAAGTTACCAAAGGTGGTCCGCTGC
CGTTTAGCTGGGATATTCTGAGTCCGCAGTTTATGTATGGTAGCCGTGCATTTATCAAACATCCGGCAGA
TATTCCGGATTACTATAAACAGAGCTTTCCGGAAGGTTTTAAATGGGAACGTGTGATGAATTTTGAAGAT
GGTGGTGCAGTTACCGTTACACAGGATACCAGCCTGGAAGATGGCACCCTGATCTATAAAGTTAAACTGC
GTGGCACCAATTTTCCGCCTGATGGTCCGGTTATGCAGAAAAAAACCATGGGTTGGGAAGCAAGCACCGA
ACGTCTGTATCCTGAAGATGGCGTTCTGAAAGGTGATATCAAAATGGCACTGCGTCTGAAAGATGGCGGT
CGTTATCTGGCAGATTTCAAAACCACCTACAAAGCCAAAAAACCGGTTCAGATGCCTGGTGCATATAATG
TTGATCGCAAACTGGATATTACCAGCCACAATGAAGATTATACCGTGGTGGAACAGTATGAACGTAGCGA
AGGCCGTCATAGTACCGGTGGTATGGATGAACTGTACAAGGGCGGGAGCGGAGGCACGGGAGGTACCGGA
GGGAGCATGGTGAGCAAGGGCGAGGAGCTGTTCACCGGGGTGGTGCCCATCCTGGTCGAGCTGGACGGCG
ACGTAAACGGCCACAAGTTCAGCGTGTCCGGCGAGGGCGAGGGCGATGCCACCTACGGCAAGCTGACCCT
GAAGTTCATCTGCACCACCGGCAAGCTGCCCGTGCCCTGGCCCACCCTCGTGACCACCCTGACCTACGGC
GTGCAGTGCTTCAGCCGCTACCCCGACCACATGAAGCAGCACGACTTCTTCAAGTCCGCCATGCCCGAAG
GCTACATTCAGGAGCGCACCATCTTCTTCAAGGACGACGGCAACTATAAGACACGCGCTGAGGTTAAGTT
CGAGGGCGACACTCTGGTTAACCGCATCGAGCTGAAGGGCATCGACTTCAAGGAGGACGGCAACATCCTG
GGCCATAAGCTTGAATATAACATGTTGTCGGAGCCGGAGCCGCCGCCGAAGCTCGTCCTTGACCTGGAGC
GCCTCGCGCACGTCCCCCAGGAGAAGGCGGGCCCGCTCCAGCGCTACGCGGCGACGATCCAGTCGCAGCG
CGGCGACTACAACGGCAAGGTGCTGTCGATCCGTCAGGACGACCTGCGCACCCTGGCCGTGATCTACGAC
CAGTCGCCCTCGGTCCTCACCGAGCAGCTGATCAGCTGGGGCGTCCTCGACGCGGACGCGCGCCGCGCCG
TCGCCCACGAGGAGAACTGAACTAGTGACGTCAGGTGGCACTTTTCGGGGAAATGTGCGCGGAACCCCTA
TTTGTTTATTTTTCTAAATACATTCAAATATGTATCCGCTCATGAGACAATAACCCTGATAAATGCTTCA
ATAATATTGAAAAAGGAAGAGTATGAGTATTCAACATTTCCGTGTCGCCCTTATTCCCTTTTTTGCGGCA
TTTTGCCTTCCTGTTTTTGCTCACCCAGAAACGCTGGTGAAAGTAAAAGATGCTGAAGATCAGTTGGGTG
CACGAGTGGGTTACATCGAACTGGATCTCAACAGCGGTAAGATCCTTGAGAGTTTTCGCCCCGAAGAACG
TTTTCCAATGATGAGCACTTTTAAAGTTCTGCTATGTGGCGCGGTATTATCCCGTGTTGACGCCGGGCAA
GAGCAACTCGGTCGCCGCATACACTATTCTCAGAATGACTTGGTTGAGTACTCACCAGTCACAGAAAAGC
ATCTTACGGATGGCATGACAGTAAGAGAATTATGCAGTGCTGCCATAACCATGAGTGATAACACTGCGGC
CAACTTACTTCTGACAACGATCGGAGGACCGAAGGAGCTAACCGCTTTTTTGCACAACATGGGGGATCAT
GTAACTCGCCTTGATCGTTGGGAACCGGAGCTGAATGAAGCCATACCAAACGACGAGCGTGACACCACGA
TGCCTGCAGCAATGGCAACAACGTTGCGCAAACTATTAACTGGCGAACTACTTACTCTAGCTTCCCGGCA
ACAATTAATAGACTGGATGGAGGCGGATAAAGTTGCAGGACCACTTCTGCGCTCGGCCCTTCCGGCTGGC
TGGTTTATTGCTGATAAATCTGGAGCCGGTGAGCGTGGCTCTCGCGGTATCATTGCAGCACTGGGGCCAG
ATGGTAAGCCCTCCCGTATCGTAGTTATCTACACGACGGGGAGTCAGGCAACTATGGATGAACGAAATAG
ACAGATCGCTGAGATAGGTGCCTCACTGATTAAGCATTGGTAACTGTCAGACCAAGTTTACTCATATATA
CTTTAGATTGATTTAAAACTTCATTTTTAATTTAAAAGGATCTAGGTGAAGATCCTTTTTGATAATCTCA
TGACCAAAATCCCTTAACGTGAGTTTTCGTTCCACTGAGCGTCAGACCCCGTAGAAAAGATCAAAGGATC
TTCTTGAGATCCTTTTTTTCTGCGCGTAATCTGCTGCTTGCAAACAAAAAAACCACCGCTACCAGCGGTG
GTTTGTTTGCCGGATCAAGAGCTACCAACTCTTTTTCCGAAGGTAACTGGCTTCAGCAGAGCGCAGATAC
CAAATACTGTCCTTCTAGTGTAGCCGTAGTTAGGCCACCACTTCAAGAACTCTGTAGCACCGCCTACATA
CCTCGCTCTGCTAATCCTGTTACCAGTGGCTGCTGCCAGTGGCGATAAGTCGTGTCTTACCGGGTTGGAC
TCAAGACGATAGTTACCGGATAAGGCGCAGCGGTCGGGCTGAACGGGGGGTTCGTGCACACAGCCCAGCT
TGGAGCGAACGACCTACACCGAACTGAGATACCTACAGCGTGAGCTATGAGAAAGCGCCACGCTTCCCGA
AGGGAGAAAGGCGGACAGGTATCCGGTAAGCGGCAGGGTCGGAACAGGAGAGCGCACGAGGGAGCTTCCA
GGGGGAAACGCCTGGTATCTTTATAGTCCTGTCGGGTTTCGCCACCTCTGACTTGAGCGTCGATTTTTGT
GATGCTCGTCAGGGGGGCGGAGCCTATGGAAAAACGCCAGCAACGCGGCCTTTTTACGGTTCCTGGCCTT
TTGCTGGCCTTTTGCTC
Features (pLannotate 1.2.2; 8 found; start..end, strand, type, name):
     25..98      +  promoter       PLtetO-1 promoter: modified phage lambda PL promoter with tet operator sites (Lutz and Bujard, 1997)
    124..744     +  CDS            tetR: TETR2_ECOLX - Experimental evidence at protein level: Swiss-Prot protein existence level 1. TetR is the repressor of the tetracycline resistance element; its N-terminal region forms a helix-turn-helix structure and binds DNA. Binding of tetracycline to TetR reduces the repressor affinity for the tetracycline resistance gene (tetA) promoter operator sites. From Escherichia coli.
   1054..1341    +  CDS            mKalama1 (fragment): mKalama1 is a basic (constitutively fluorescent) blue fluorescent protein published in 2007, derived from Aequorea victoria. It has moderate acid sensitivity.
   1387..2070    +  CDS            mScarlet-I: mScarlet-I is a basic (constitutively fluorescent) red fluorescent protein published in 2016, derived from synthetic construct. It is reported to be a rapidly-maturing monomer with moderate acid sensitivity.
   2113..2550    +  CDS            Enhanced Cyan-Emitting GFP (fragment): Enhanced Cyan-Emitting GFP is a basic (constitutively fluorescent) cyan fluorescent protein published in 2002, derived from Aequorea victoria.
   2858..2962    +  promoter       AmpR promoter: bla
   2963..3820    +  CDS            bla: BLAT_ECOLX - Experimental evidence at protein level: Swiss-Prot protein existence level 1. TEM-type are the most prevalent beta-lactamases in enterobacteria; they hydrolyze the beta-lactam bond in susceptible beta-lactam antibiotics, thus conferring resistance to penicillins and cephalosporins. TEM-3 and TEM-4 are capable of hydrolyzing cefotaxime and ceftazidime. TEM-5 is capable of hydrolyzing ceftazidime. TEM-6 is capable of hydrolyzing ceftazidime and aztreonam. TEM-8/CAZ-2, TEM- 16/CAZ-7 and TEM-24/CAZ-6 are markedly active against ceftazidime. IRT- 4 shows resistance to beta-lactamase in
   3994..4582    +  rep_origin     ori: high-copy-number ColE1/pMB1/pBR322/pUC origin of replication
