[The description below was written by a language model from this plasmid's Addgene catalogue record and pLannotate feature annotations shown in this document.]
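Description:
p2H12Matry-blind is a bacterial expression plasmid of about 4.6 kb built on the p2H12 backbone, in which the original cdGreen coding sequence has been replaced by cdGreen-Matry(blind), inserted between retained EcoRI and SpeI sites. It is propagated in E. coli through a ColE1/pMB1-type origin, annotated as high-copy although the catalogue entry lists copy number as unknown. Selection is with ampicillin, through a TEM beta-lactamase gene driven by its own bla promoter.

The payload is a synthetic insert of roughly 2 kb expressed from a tetracycline-responsive promoter, listed as Ptet in the catalogue and annotated as PLtetO-1, a phage lambda PL derivative carrying tet operator sites. A tetR gene lies directly downstream of this promoter on the same strand, so the plasmid supplies its own repressor. Anhydrotetracycline relieves TetR binding at the operators and induces expression. Further downstream, the annotation finds two fragments of Aequorea GFP-family proteins, matched by similarity to mKalama1 and a cyan-emitting GFP, flanking a complete mScarlet-I coding sequence. This pattern fits a GFP-derived sensor with a red fluorescent protein nested inside it, the red signal plausibly serving as a reference for ratiometric readout, though the record does not spell out the architecture or identify any c-di-GMP-binding domains.

cdGreen is a genetically encoded biosensor for monitoring dynamic changes in the bacterial second messenger c-di-GMP. The "blind" label suggests a ligand-insensitive variant, which would be useful as a negative control alongside the responsive sensor, but the record does not state the underlying mutations or the intended use.
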