Addgene plasmid #221181: p2H12Matry-blind
Purpose: cdGreen-Matry(blind) expressed from an aTc-inducible promoter (Internal Lab ID: UJ11209)
Depositing lab: Urs Jenal. Depositing organization: University of Basel. Publication: A genetically encoded biosensor to monitor dynamic changes of c-di-GMP with high temporal resolution. Kaczmarczyk A, van Vliet S, Jakob RP, Teixeira RD, Scheidat I, Reinders A, Klotz A, Maier T, Jenal U. Nat Commun. 2024 May 9;15(1):3920. doi: 10.1038/s41467-024-48295-0. PubMed 38724508.
Backbone
  Vector backbone: p2H12
  Backbone manufacturer: Andreas Kaczmarczyk
  Backbone size w/o insert (bp): 2600
  Total vector size (bp): 4600
  Modifications to backbone: cdGreen-Matry(blind) replacing cdGreen
  Vector type: Bacterial Expression
Growth in bacteria
  Bacterial resistance: Ampicillin, 100 μg/mL
  Growth temperature: 37°C
  Growth strain: DH5alpha
  Copy number: Unknown
Gene/Insert
  Gene/Insert name: cdGreen-Matry(blind) (alt name: 2H12-Matry(blind))
  Species: Synthetic
  Insert size (bp): 2000
  Promoter: Ptet
  Cloning method: Restriction Enzyme; 5′ cloning site EcoRI (not destroyed); 3′ cloning site SpeI (not destroyed)
  Sequencing primers: 5′ 13378 (attttactagtTAGAAAAACAACTTAAATGTGAAAGTGGGTC)
Terms and licenses: Academic/Nonprofit Terms; Industry Terms: Not Available to Industry
How to cite: p2H12Matry-blind was a gift from Urs Jenal (Addgene plasmid # 221181 ; http://n2t.net/addgene:221181 ; RRID:Addgene_221181)
